Addgene plasmid #166604: pAAV-TRE-DIO-SwiChR-eYFP
Purpose: Encodes Cre-dependent SwiChR-eYFP under control of the TRE
Depositing lab: Martin Myers. Depositing organization: University of Michigan. Publication: tTARGIT AAVs mediate the sensitive and flexible manipulation of intersectional neuronal populations in mice. Sabatini PV, Wang J, Rupp AC, Affinati AH, Flak JN, Li C, Olson DP, Myers MG Jr. Elife. 2021 Mar 11;10. pii: 66835. doi: 10.7554/eLife.66835. PubMed 33704065.
Backbone
  Vector backbone: AAV
  Vector type: AAV
Growth in bacteria
  Bacterial resistance: Ampicillin, 100 μg/mL
  Growth temperature: 37°C
  Growth strain: NEB Stable
  Copy number: High Copy
Gene/Insert
  Gene/Insert name: SwiChR-eYFP
  Species: Synthetic
  Promoter: tetracycline response element
  Cloning method: Restriction Enzyme; 5′ cloning site Unknown (unknown if destroyed)
Terms and licenses: Academic/Nonprofit Terms; Industry Terms: Not Available to Industry
How to cite: pAAV-TRE-DIO-SwiChR-eYFP was a gift from Martin Myers (Addgene plasmid # 166604 ; http://n2t.net/addgene:166604 ; RRID:Addgene_166604)
