[The description below was written by a language model from this plasmid's Addgene catalogue record and pLannotate feature annotations shown in this document.]
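Description:
pAAV-TRE-DIO-SwiChR-eYFP is an adeno-associated virus transfer plasmid for delivering a doubly gated optogenetic tool to mammalian cells, chiefly mouse neurons. The expression cassette lies between AAV2 inverted terminal repeats, which allow the intervening DNA to be replicated and packaged into AAV particles. The bacterial backbone carries a high-copy ColE1/pUC-type origin, an ampicillin resistance gene with its bla promoter, and an f1/M13 phage origin. Two sequence records are given, a depositor sequence of 6,355 nt and a sequencing result of 6,345 nt. They agree on the payload, but the backbone is annotated in the opposite orientation relative to the cassette, and one ITR appears intact in the depositor record but only as short fragments in the sequenced one. ITRs are difficult to sequence and prone to rearrangement, so the record alone cannot say which explanation applies.

Expression is driven by a tetracycline response element, seven tetO copies joined to a minimal CMV promoter, which is largely silent unless a tetracycline-controlled transactivator is present. Downstream, the SwiChR-eYFP coding sequence sits in inverted orientation between pairs of loxP and lox2272 sites arranged as a DIO (double-floxed inverted) cassette. Cre recombinase flips the insert into the sense orientation and locks it there. The annotation detects only a short channelrhodopsin-2-like fragment, a short KCNJ2 (Kir2.1)-derived segment, probably a membrane trafficking signal, and EYFP fused at the C-terminus. SwiChR itself is generally known as an engineered chloride-conducting, step-function channelrhodopsin used for light-driven inhibition. A WPRE and bovine growth hormone polyadenylation signal enhance and terminate the transcript. Because expression needs both Cre and a tet transactivator, the construct suits intersectional targeting of neuronal populations, as the associated publication title indicates.
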