Features (pLannotate 1.2.2; 23 found; start..end, strand, type, name):
      1..141     -  repeat_region  AAV2 ITR: inverted terminal repeat of adeno-associated virus serotype 2 inverted
    239..284     -  promoter       TRE3GV promoter (fragment): 3rd-generation Tet-responsive promoter that can be activated by binding of Tet-On® 3G, optimized for retroviral and lentiviral vectors
    298..568     +  protein_bind   tetracycline response element: contains seven copies of the tetracycline operator tetO tetracycline repressor TetR
    579..596     +  misc_feature   MCS (fragment): pUC18/19 multiple cloning site
    601..638     +  promoter       minimal CMV promoter: human cytomegalovirus (CMV) immediate early promoter
    732..763     +  misc_feature   MCS (fragment): pUC18/19 multiple cloning site
    773..806     +  protein_bind   loxP: Cre-mediated recombination occurs in the 8-bp core sequence (GCATACAT). Cre recombinase
    817..850     +  protein_bind   lox2272: Cre-mediated recombination occurs in the 8-bp core sequence (GGATACTT). lox2272 sites are compatible with each other, but incompatible with loxP or loxN sites (Lee and Saito, 1988). Cre recombinase
    906..1624    -  CDS            EYFP (fragment): enhanced YFP mammalian codon-optimized
   1623..1682    -  CDS            KCNJ2 (fragment): KCNJ2_HUMAN - Also known as IRK1. Experimental evidence at protein level: Swiss-Prot protein existence level 1. Probably participates in establishing action potential waveform and excitability of neuronal and muscle tissues. Inward rectifier potassium channels are characterized by a greater tendency to allow potassium to flow into the cell rather than out of it. Their voltage dependence is regulated by the concentration of extracellular potassium; as external potassium is raised, the voltage range of the channel opening shifts to more positive voltages. The inward rectification is mainly due t
   2585..2618    -  CDS            ChR2(H134R) (fragment): H134R mutant of an N-terminal fragment of channelrhodopsin-2 from the alga Chlamydomonas reinhardtii (Nagel et al., 2005) blue light-activated cation channel
   2658..2691    -  protein_bind   loxP: Cre-mediated recombination occurs in the 8-bp core sequence (GCATACAT). Cre recombinase
   2702..2735    -  protein_bind   lox2272: Cre-mediated recombination occurs in the 8-bp core sequence (GGATACTT). lox2272 sites are compatible with each other, but incompatible with loxP or loxN sites (Lee and Saito, 1988). Cre recombinase
   2759..3347    +  misc_feature   WPRE: woodchuck hepatitis virus posttranscriptional regulatory element
   3388..3595    +  polyA_signal   bGH poly(A) signal: bovine growth hormone polyadenylation signal
   3618..3758    +  repeat_region  AAV2 ITR: inverted terminal repeat of adeno-associated virus serotype 2 inverted
   3763..3814    -  misc_feature   bom (fragment): basis of mobility region from pBR322
   3833..4213    +  rep_origin     M13 ori (sequence partly withheld): M13 bacteriophage origin of replication; arrow indicates direction of (+) strand synthesis
   4289..4338    -  misc_feature   bom (fragment): basis of mobility region from pBR322
   4440..4475    -  CDS            rop (fragment): Rop protein, which maintains plasmids at low copy number; rop
   4570..4674    +  promoter       AmpR promoter: bla
   4675..5535    +  CDS            AmpR: β-lactamase; bla; confers resistance to ampicillin, carbenicillin, and related antibiotics
   5706..6294    +  rep_origin     ori: high-copy-number ColE1/pMB1/pBR322/pUC origin of replication
>Addgene plasmid #166604 | pAAV-TRE-DIO-SwiChR-eYFP | depositor full sequence | sequence record 323211 | pAAV-TRE-DIO-SwiChR-eYFP sequence 6355 bps
CCTGCAGGCAGCTGCGCGCTCGCTCGCTCACTGAGGCCGCCCGGGCAAAGCCCGGGCGTCGGGCGACCTT
TGGTCGCCCGGCCTCAGTGAGCGAGCGAGCGCGCAGAGAGGGAGTGGCCAACTCCATCACTAGGGGTTCC
TGCGGCCGCACGCGAAACAATTCTGCAGGAATTCGGGGCCGCGGAGGCTGGATCGGTCCCGGTGTCTTCT
ATGGAGGTCAAAACAGCGTGGATGGCGTCTCCAGGCGATCTGACGGTTCACTAAACGAGCTCTGCTTATA
TAGGTCGAGTTTACCACTCCCTATCAGTGATAGAGAAAAGTGAAAGTCGAGTTTACCACTCCCTATCAGT
GATAGAGAAAAGTGAAAGTCGAGTTTACCACTCCCTATCAGTGATAGAGAAAAGTGAAAGTCGAGTTTAC
CACTCCCTATCAGTGATAGAGAAAAGTGAAAGTCGAGTTTACCACTCCCTATCAGTGATAGAGAAAAGTG
AAAGTCGAGTTTACCACTCCCTATCAGTGATAGAGAAAAGTGAAAGTCGAGTTTACCACTCCCTATCAGT
GATAGAGAAAAGTGAAAGTCGAGCTCGGTACCCGGGTCGAGTAGGCGTGTACGGTGGGAGGCCTATATAA
GCAGAGCTCGTTTAGTGAACCGTCAGATCGCCTGGAGACGCCATCCACGCTGTTTTGACCTCCATAGAAG
ACACCGGGACCGATCCAGCCTCCGCGGCCCCGAATTCGAGCTCGGTACCCGGGGATCCTCTAGTCGACGT
CGATAACTTCGTATAGCATACATTATACGAAGTTATCCGAATCGCAATAACTTCGTATAGGATACTTTAT
ACGAAGTTATTTGGCGCGCCAAATTTAAATAACGCAACGTACCTTCGAGGGGGCCCAAGGAATTCTTACT
TGTACAGCTCGTCCATGCCGAGAGTGATCCCGGCGGCGGTCACGAACTCCAGCAGGACCATGTGATCGCG
CTTCTCGTTGGGGTCTTTGCTCAGGGCGGACTGGTAGCTCAGGTAGTGGTTGTCGGGCAGCAGCACGGGG
CCGTCGCCGATGGGGGTGTTCTGCTGGTAGTGGTCGGCGAGCTGCACGCTGCCGTCCTCGATGTTGTGGC
GGATCTTGAAGTTCACCTTGATGCCGTTCTTCTGCTTGTCGGCCATGATATAGACGTTGTGGCTGTTGTA
GTTGTACTCCAGCTTGTGCCCCAGGATGTTGCCGTCCTCCCTGAAGTCGATGCCCTTCAGCTCGATGCGG
TTCACCAGGGTGTCGCCCTCGAACTTCACCTCGGCGCGGGTCTTGTAGTTGCCGTCGTCCTTGAAGAAGA
TGGTGCGCTCCTGGACGTAGCCTTCGGGCATGGCGGACTTGAAGAAGTCGTGCTGCTTCATGTGGTCGGG
GTAGCGGGCGAAGCACTGCAGGCCGTAGCCGAAGGTGGTCACGAGGGTGGGCCAGGGCACGGGCAGCTTG
CCGGTGGTGCAGATGAACTTCAGGGTCAGCTTGCCGTAGGTGGCATCGCCCTCGCCCTCGCCGGACACGC
TGAACTTGTGGCCGTTTACGTCGCCGTCCAGCTCGACCAGGATGGGCACCACCCCGGTGAACAGCTCCTC
GCCCTTGCTCACCACGTTGATGTCGATCTGGTCCAGGGGGATGTACTCGCCCTCGCTGGTGATCCTGCTC
TTGGCGGCCGCGACCGCGCCAGCCTCGGCCTCGTCCTCCACCAGCGTCTCGACCTCAATCTCAGTGCCAC
CAATGTTCAATTTGGTGGTCTTGCGAATGTCGCCGTGGATGAGGATATGCTCGTGGATCAGCACGCGCAG
GTAGTGGCCGAGCAGACCCCAGCACTGCTTCGACATCAGGTCAATGATGGTGTGGCCGACGTTGGAGCCG
TACTTGCTCAGGACGCCGAAGCCCTCGGGGCCGAGGATGAACAGGATGGGGAACATACCCCATGATACGA
AGAAGAGCCAAGCCATGCCAGTCACCACCTGGCGACACCGGCCCTTCGGCACGGTGTGGTACGCCTCAAT
GTAGACCTTGGCTGCGTTGAAGAATGTGTAGATGCCGTAGCACAGGCCCATCAGGAAGAAAATGACACGG
ACGTATCCCTTGGACAGCGCGGCCGTGGTGCCCCACACGATCGTGCCGATATCTGACACCAGCAGACCCA
TGGTACGCTTGTTATAGTCGTTCGCCAGACCCGTAAGGTTGCTCAGACGGATAAGAATGACAGGGGCGGT
CAGCAGCCAGCTCGCGTAACGAAGCCACTTGGTCTTGTTGCCGTTGGATGAGTAGATCACCGCAGGTTCG
TCAAAGCTATGGAAATACTCGATGATGAACTTGATCATCGAGATCGTGGCCACGTAAATCTCCTCCCAGC
CGCAAGTAGACTTCCAGGTCTGGTAGCCGTAGAACATCAGGCAGAGCGCTGAAAGCGCAAAAGAAATCCA
CTGCAGAATGTTGGCAGCCAACTTCTCGGCATTTGTTCCGTTGGATTTAAGCCAAGCCAAGCAGAAGCAC
TGGCCGTTGTTCGGGATGCAAATAACAGAACCATTGTTCTCAAGAGTGTATGAGGTTTGGAAGAGTCCGA
CGGCAGACAAAGCGCCGCCATAGTCCATGGTGGCTAGCTAGTTGGCGCGCCAACCTGGCCGGCCTTGATA
ACTTCGTATAATGTATGCTATACGAAGTTATCCGAATCGCAATAACTTCGTATAAAGTATCCTATACGAA
GTTATCGAAGATCATCAAGCTTATCGATAATCAACCTCTGGATTACAAAATTTGTGAAAGATTGACTGGT
ATTCTTAACTATGTTGCTCCTTTTACGCTATGTGGATACGCTGCTTTAATGCCTTTGTATCATGCTATTG
CTTCCCGTATGGCTTTCATTTTCTCCTCCTTGTATAAATCCTGGTTGCTGTCTCTTTATGAGGAGTTGTG
GCCCGTTGTCAGGCAACGTGGCGTGGTGTGCACTGTGTTTGCTGACGCAACCCCCACTGGTTGGGGCATT
GCCACCACCTGTCAGCTCCTTTCCGGGACTTTCGCTTTCCCCCTCCCTATTGCCACGGCGGAACTCATCG
CCGCCTGCCTTGCCCGCTGCTGGACAGGGGCTCGGCTGTTGGGCACTGACAATTCCGTGGTGTTGTCGGG
GAAATCATCGTCCTTTCCTTGGCTGCTCGCCTATGTTGCCACCTGGATTCTGCGCGGGACGTCCTTCTGC
TACGTCCCTTCGGCCCTCAATCCAGCGGACCTTCCTTCCCGCGGCCTGCTGCCGGCTCTGCGGCCTCTTC
CGCGTCTTCGCCTTCGCCCTCAGACGAGTCGGATCTCCCTTTGGGCCGCCTCCCCGCATCGATACCGAGC
GCTGCTCGAGAGATCGATCTGCCTCGACTGTGCCTTCTAGTTGCCAGCCATCTGTTGTTTGCCCCTCCCC
CGTGCCTTCCTTGACCCTGGAAGGTGCCACTCCCACTGTCCTTTCCTAATAAAATGAGGAAATTGCATCG
CATTGTCTGAGTAGGTGTCATTCTATTCTGGGGGGTGGGGTGGGGCAGGACAGCAAGGGGGAGGATTGGG
AAGACAATAGCAGGCATGCTGGGGACACGTGCGGACCGAGCGGCCGCAGGAACCCCTAGTGATGGAGTTG
GCCACTCCCTCTCTGCGCGCTCGCTCGCTCACTGAGGCCGGGCGACCAAAGGTCGCCCGACGCCCGGGCT
TTGCCCGGGCGGCCTCAGTGAGCGAGCGAGCGCGCAGCTGCCTGCAGGGGCGCCTGATGCGGTATTTTCT
CCTTACGCATCTGTGCGGTATTTCACACCGCATA
[142 nt withheld, positions 3815-3956]
C
[141 nt withheld, positions 3958-4098]
CCTTTGACGTTGGAGTCCACGTTCTTT
[37 nt withheld, positions 4126-4162]
ACCCTATCTCGGGCTATTCTTTTGATTTATAAGGGATTTTGCCGATTTCGGCCTATTGGTTAAAAAATGA
GCTGATTTAACAAAAATTTAACGCGAATTTTAACAAAATATTAACGTTTACAATTTTATGGTGCACTCTC
AGTACAATCTGCTCTGATGCCGCATAGTTAAGCCAGCCCCGACACCCGCCAACACCCGCTGACGCGCCCT
GACGGGCTTGTCTGCTCCCGGCATCCGCTTACAGACAAGCTGTGACCGTCTCCGGGAGCTGCATGTGTCA
GAGGTTTTCACCGTCATCACCGAAACGCGCGAGACGAAAGGGCCTCGTGATACGCCTATTTTTATAGGTT
AATGTCATGATAATAATGGTTTCTTAGACGTCAGGTGGCACTTTTCGGGGAAATGTGCGCGGAACCCCTA
TTTGTTTATTTTTCTAAATACATTCAAATATGTATCCGCTCATGAGACAATAACCCTGATAAATGCTTCA
ATAATATTGAAAAAGGAAGAGTATGAGTATTCAACATTTCCGTGTCGCCCTTATTCCCTTTTTTGCGGCA
TTTTGCCTTCCTGTTTTTGCTCACCCAGAAACGCTGGTGAAAGTAAAAGATGCTGAAGATCAGTTGGGTG
CACGAGTGGGTTACATCGAACTGGATCTCAACAGCGGTAAGATCCTTGAGAGTTTTCGCCCCGAAGAACG
TTTTCCAATGATGAGCACTTTTAAAGTTCTGCTATGTGGCGCGGTATTATCCCGTATTGACGCCGGGCAA
GAGCAACTCGGTCGCCGCATACACTATTCTCAGAATGACTTGGTTGAGTACTCACCAGTCACAGAAAAGC
ATCTTACGGATGGCATGACAGTAAGAGAATTATGCAGTGCTGCCATAACCATGAGTGATAACACTGCGGC
CAACTTACTTCTGACAACGATCGGAGGACCGAAGGAGCTAACCGCTTTTTTGCACAACATGGGGGATCAT
GTAACTCGCCTTGATCGTTGGGAACCGGAGCTGAATGAAGCCATACCAAACGACGAGCGTGACACCACGA
TGCCTGTAGCAATGGCAACAACGTTGCGCAAACTATTAACTGGCGAACTACTTACTCTAGCTTCCCGGCA
ACAATTAATAGACTGGATGGAGGCGGATAAAGTTGCAGGACCACTTCTGCGCTCGGCCCTTCCGGCTGGC
TGGTTTATTGCTGATAAATCTGGAGCCGGTGAGCGTGGGTCTCGCGGTATCATTGCAGCACTGGGGCCAG
ATGGTAAGCCCTCCCGTATCGTAGTTATCTACACGACGGGGAGTCAGGCAACTATGGATGAACGAAATAG
ACAGATCGCTGAGATAGGTGCCTCACTGATTAAGCATTGGTAACTGTCAGACCAAGTTTACTCATATATA
CTTTAGATTGATTTAAAACTTCATTTTTAATTTAAAAGGATCTAGGTGAAGATCCTTTTTGATAATCTCA
TGACCAAAATCCCTTAACGTGAGTTTTCGTTCCACTGAGCGTCAGACCCCGTAGAAAAGATCAAAGGATC
TTCTTGAGATCCTTTTTTTCTGCGCGTAATCTGCTGCTTGCAAACAAAAAAACCACCGCTACCAGCGGTG
GTTTGTTTGCCGGATCAAGAGCTACCAACTCTTTTTCCGAAGGTAACTGGCTTCAGCAGAGCGCAGATAC
CAAATACTGTCCTTCTAGTGTAGCCGTAGTTAGGCCACCACTTCAAGAACTCTGTAGCACCGCCTACATA
CCTCGCTCTGCTAATCCTGTTACCAGTGGCTGCTGCCAGTGGCGATAAGTCGTGTCTTACCGGGTTGGAC
TCAAGACGATAGTTACCGGATAAGGCGCAGCGGTCGGGCTGAACGGGGGGTTCGTGCACACAGCCCAGCT
TGGAGCGAACGACCTACACCGAACTGAGATACCTACAGCGTGAGCTATGAGAAAGCGCCACGCTTCCCGA
AGGGAGAAAGGCGGACAGGTATCCGGTAAGCGGCAGGGTCGGAACAGGAGAGCGCACGAGGGAGCTTCCA
GGGGGAAACGCCTGGTATCTTTATAGTCCTGTCGGGTTTCGCCACCTCTGACTTGAGCGTCGATTTTTGT
GATGCTCGTCAGGGGGGCGGAGCCTATGGAAAAACGCCAGCAACGCGGCCTTTTTACGGTTCCTGGCCTT
TTGCTGGCCTTTTGCTCACATGT
