Features (pLannotate 1.2.2; 24 found; start..end, strand, type, name):
     44..314     +  protein_bind   tetracycline response element: contains seven copies of the tetracycline operator tetO tetracycline repressor TetR
    325..342     +  misc_feature   MCS (fragment): pUC18/19 multiple cloning site
    347..385     +  promoter       minimal CMV promoter: human cytomegalovirus (CMV) immediate early promoter
    479..510     +  misc_feature   MCS (fragment): pUC18/19 multiple cloning site
    520..553     +  protein_bind   loxP: Cre-mediated recombination occurs in the 8-bp core sequence (GCATACAT). Cre recombinase
    564..597     +  protein_bind   lox2272: Cre-mediated recombination occurs in the 8-bp core sequence (GGATACTT). lox2272 sites are compatible with each other, but incompatible with loxP or loxN sites (Lee and Saito, 1988). Cre recombinase
    653..1371    -  CDS            EYFP (fragment): enhanced YFP mammalian codon-optimized
   1370..1429    -  CDS            KCNJ2 (fragment): KCNJ2_HUMAN - Also known as IRK1. Experimental evidence at protein level: Swiss-Prot protein existence level 1. Probably participates in establishing action potential waveform and excitability of neuronal and muscle tissues. Inward rectifier potassium channels are characterized by a greater tendency to allow potassium to flow into the cell rather than out of it. Their voltage dependence is regulated by the concentration of extracellular potassium; as external potassium is raised, the voltage range of the channel opening shifts to more positive voltages. The inward rectification is mainly due t
   2332..2365    -  CDS            ChR2(H134R) (fragment): H134R mutant of an N-terminal fragment of channelrhodopsin-2 from the alga Chlamydomonas reinhardtii (Nagel et al., 2005) blue light-activated cation channel
   2405..2438    -  protein_bind   loxP: Cre-mediated recombination occurs in the 8-bp core sequence (GCATACAT). Cre recombinase
   2449..2482    -  protein_bind   lox2272: Cre-mediated recombination occurs in the 8-bp core sequence (GGATACTT). lox2272 sites are compatible with each other, but incompatible with loxP or loxN sites (Lee and Saito, 1988). Cre recombinase
   2506..3094    +  misc_feature   WPRE: woodchuck hepatitis virus posttranscriptional regulatory element
   3135..3342    +  polyA_signal   bGH poly(A) signal: bovine growth hormone polyadenylation signal
   3400..3427    -  repeat_region  AAV2 ITR (fragment): inverted terminal repeat of adeno-associated virus serotype 2 inverted
   3456..3483    -  repeat_region  AAV2 ITR (fragment): inverted terminal repeat of adeno-associated virus serotype 2 inverted
   3556..4144    -  rep_origin     ori: high-copy-number ColE1/pMB1/pBR322/pUC origin of replication
   4315..5175    -  CDS            AmpR: β-lactamase; bla; confers resistance to ampicillin, carbenicillin, and related antibiotics
   5176..5280    -  promoter       AmpR promoter: bla
   5375..5410    +  CDS            rop (fragment): Rop protein, which maintains plasmids at low copy number; rop
   5512..5561    +  misc_feature   bom (fragment): basis of mobility region from pBR322
   5562..6017    -  rep_origin     f1 ori (sequence partly withheld): f1 bacteriophage origin of replication; arrow indicates direction of (+) strand synthesis
   6036..6087    +  misc_feature   bom (fragment): basis of mobility region from pBR322
   6092..6232    -  repeat_region  AAV2 ITR: inverted terminal repeat of adeno-associated virus serotype 2 inverted
   6330..30      -  promoter       TRE3GV promoter (fragment) (across the origin): 3rd-generation Tet-responsive promoter that can be activated by binding of Tet-On® 3G, optimized for retroviral and lentiviral vectors
>Addgene plasmid #166604 | pAAV-TRE-DIO-SwiChR-eYFP | addgene full sequence | sequence record 329441 | Addgene NGS Result
GGTTCACTAAACGAGCTCTGCTTATATAGGTCGAGTTTACCACTCCCTATCAGTGATAGAGAAAAGTGAA
AGTCGAGTTTACCACTCCCTATCAGTGATAGAGAAAAGTGAAAGTCGAGTTTACCACTCCCTATCAGTGA
TAGAGAAAAGTGAAAGTCGAGTTTACCACTCCCTATCAGTGATAGAGAAAAGTGAAAGTCGAGTTTACCA
CTCCCTATCAGTGATAGAGAAAAGTGAAAGTCGAGTTTACCACTCCCTATCAGTGATAGAGAAAAGTGAA
AGTCGAGTTTACCACTCCCTATCAGTGATAGAGAAAAGTGAAAGTCGAGCTCGGTACCCGGGTCGAGGTA
GGCGTGTACGGTGGGAGGCCTATATAAGCAGAGCTCGTTTAGTGAACCGTCAGATCGCCTGGAGACGCCA
TCCACGCTGTTTTGACCTCCATAGAAGACACCGGGACCGATCCAGCCTCCGCGGCCCCGAATTCGAGCTC
GGTACCCGGGGATCCTCTAGTCGACGTCGATAACTTCGTATAGCATACATTATACGAAGTTATCCGAATC
GCAATAACTTCGTATAGGATACTTTATACGAAGTTATTTGGCGCGCCAAATTTAAATAACGCAACGTACC
TTCGAGGGGGCCCAAGGAATTCTTACTTGTACAGCTCGTCCATGCCGAGAGTGATCCCGGCGGCGGTCAC
GAACTCCAGCAGGACCATGTGATCGCGCTTCTCGTTGGGGTCTTTGCTCAGGGCGGACTGGTAGCTCAGG
TAGTGGTTGTCGGGCAGCAGCACGGGGCCGTCGCCGATGGGGGTGTTCTGCTGGTAGTGGTCGGCGAGCT
GCACGCTGCCGTCCTCGATGTTGTGGCGGATCTTGAAGTTCACCTTGATGCCGTTCTTCTGCTTGTCGGC
CATGATATAGACGTTGTGGCTGTTGTAGTTGTACTCCAGCTTGTGCCCCAGGATGTTGCCGTCCTCCTTG
AAGTCGATGCCCTTCAGCTCGATGCGGTTCACCAGGGTGTCGCCCTCGAACTTCACCTCGGCGCGGGTCT
TGTAGTTGCCGTCGTCCTTGAAGAAGATGGTGCGCTCCTGGACGTAGCCTTCGGGCATGGCGGACTTGAA
GAAGTCGTGCTGCTTCATGTGGTCGGGGTAGCGGGCGAAGCACTGCAGGCCGTAGCCGAAGGTGGTCACG
AGGGTGGGCCAGGGCACGGGCAGCTTGCCGGTGGTGCAGATGAACTTCAGGGTCAGCTTGCCGTAGGTGG
CATCGCCCTCGCCCTCGCCGGACACGCTGAACTTGTGGCCGTTTACGTCGCCGTCCAGCTCGACCAGGAT
GGGCACCACCCCGGTGAACAGCTCCTCGCCCTTGCTCACCACGTTGATGTCGATCTGGTCCAGGGGGATG
TACTCGCCCTCGCTGGTGATCCTGCTCTTGGCGGCCGCGACCGCGCCAGCCTCGGCCTCGTCCTCCACCA
GCGTCTCGACCTCAATCTCAGTGCCACCAATGTTCAATTTGGTGGTCTTGCGAATGTCGCCGTGGATGAG
GATATGCTCGTGGATCAGCACGCGCAGGTAGTGGCCGAGCAGACCCCAGCACTGCTTCGACATCAGGTCA
ATGATGGTGTGGCCGACGTTGGAGCCGTACTTGCTCAGGACGCCGAAGCCCTCGGGGCCGAGGATGAACA
GGATGGGGAACATACCCCATGATACGAAGAAGAGCCAAGCCATGCCAGTCACCACCTGGCGACACCGGCC
CTTCGGCACGGTGTGGTACGCCTCAATGTAGACCTTGGCTGCGTTGAAGAATGTGTAGATGCCGTAGCAC
AGGCCCATCAGGAAGAAAATGACACGGACGTATCCCTTGGACAGCGCGGCCGTGGTGCCCCACACGATCG
TGCCGATATCTGACACCAGCAGACCCATGGTACGCTTGTTATAGTCGTTCGCCAGACCCGTAAGGTTGCT
CAGACGGATAAGAATGACAGGGGCGGTCAGCAGCCAGCTCGCGTAACGAAGCCACTTGGTCTTGTTGCCG
TTGGATGAGTAGATCACCGCAGGTTCGTCAAAGCTATGGAAATACTCGATGATGAACTTGATCATCGAGA
TCGTGGCCACGTAAATCTCCTCCCAGCCGCAAGTAGACTTCCAGGTCTGGTAGCCGTAGAACATCAGGCA
GAGCGCTGAAAGCGCAAAAGAAATCCACTGCAGAATGTTGGCAGCCAACTTCTCGGCATTTGTTCCGTTG
GATTTAAGCCAAGCCAAGCAGAAGCACTGGCCGTTGTTCGGGATGCAAATAACAGAACCATTGTTCTCAA
GAGTGTATGAGGTTTGGAAGAGTCCGACGGCAGACAAAGCGCCGCCATAGTCCATGGTGGCTAGCTAGTT
GGCGCGCCAACCTGGCCGGCCTTGATAACTTCGTATAATGTATGCTATACGAAGTTATCCGAATCGCAAT
AACTTCGTATAAAGTATCCTATACGAAGTTATCGAAGATCATCAAGCTTATCGATAATCAACCTCTGGAT
TACAAAATTTGTGAAAGATTGACTGGTATTCTTAACTATGTTGCTCCTTTTACGCTATGTGGATACGCTG
CTTTAATGCCTTTGTATCATGCTATTGCTTCCCGTATGGCTTTCATTTTCTCCTCCTTGTATAAATCCTG
GTTGCTGTCTCTTTATGAGGAGTTGTGGCCCGTTGTCAGGCAACGTGGCGTGGTGTGCACTGTGTTTGCT
GACGCAACCCCCACTGGTTGGGGCATTGCCACCACCTGTCAGCTCCTTTCCGGGACTTTCGCTTTCCCCC
TCCCTATTGCCACGGCGGAACTCATCGCCGCCTGCCTTGCCCGCTGCTGGACAGGGGCTCGGCTGTTGGG
CACTGACAATTCCGTGGTGTTGTCGGGGAAATCATCGTCCTTTCCTTGGCTGCTCGCCTATGTTGCCACC
TGGATTCTGCGCGGGACGTCCTTCTGCTACGTCCCTTCGGCCCTCAATCCAGCGGACCTTCCTTCCCGCG
GCCTGCTGCCGGCTCTGCGGCCTCTTCCGCGTCTTCGCCTTCGCCCTCAGACGAGTCGGATCTCCCTTTG
GGCCGCCTCCCCGCATCGATACCGAGCGCTGCTCGAGAGATCGATCTGCCTCGACTGTGCCTTCTAGTTG
CCAGCCATCTGTTGTTTGCCCCTCCCCCGTGCCTTCCTTGACCCTGGAAGGTGCCACTCCCACTGTCCTT
TCCTAATAAAATGAGGAAATTGCATCGCATTGTCTGAGTAGGTGTCATTCTATTCTGGGGGGTGGGGTGG
GGCAGGACAGCAAGGGGGAGGATTGGGAAGACAATAGCAGGCATGCTGGGGACACGTGCGGACCGAGCGG
CCGCAGGAACCCCTAGTGATGGAGTTGGCCACTCCCTCTCTGCGCGCTCGCTCGCTCACTGAGGCCGGGC
GACCAAAGGTCGCCCGACGCCCGGGCGGCCTCAGTGAGCGAGCGAGCGCGCAGCTGCCTGCAGGACATGT
GAGCAAAAGGCCAGCAAAAGGCCAGGAACCGTAAAAAGGCCGCGTTGCTGGCGTTTTTCCATAGGCTCCG
CCCCCCTGACGAGCATCACAAAAATCGACGCTCAAGTCAGAGGTGGCGAAACCCGACAGGACTATAAAGA
TACCAGGCGTTTCCCCCTGGAAGCTCCCTCGTGCGCTCTCCTGTTCCGACCCTGCCGCTTACCGGATACC
TGTCCGCCTTTCTCCCTTCGGGAAGCGTGGCGCTTTCTCATAGCTCACGCTGTAGGTATCTCAGTTCGGT
GTAGGTCGTTCGCTCCAAGCTGGGCTGTGTGCACGAACCCCCCGTTCAGCCCGACCGCTGCGCCTTATCC
GGTAACTATCGTCTTGAGTCCAACCCGGTAAGACACGACTTATCGCCACTGGCAGCAGCCACTGGTAACA
GGATTAGCAGAGCGAGGTATGTAGGCGGTGCTACAGAGTTCTTGAAGTGGTGGCCTAACTACGGCTACAC
TAGAAGAACAGTATTTGGTATCTGCGCTCTGCTGAAGCCAGTTACCTTCGGAAAAAGAGTTGGTAGCTCT
TGATCCGGCAAACAAACCACCGCTGGTAGCGGTGGTTTTTTTGTTTGCAAGCAGCAGATTACGCGCAGAA
AAAAAGGATCTCAAGAAGATCCTTTGATCTTTTCTACGGGGTCTGACGCTCAGTGGAACGAAAACTCACG
TTAAGGGATTTTGGTCATGAGATTATCAAAAAGGATCTTCACCTAGATCCTTTTAAATTAAAAATGAAGT
TTTAAATCAATCTAAAGTATATATGAGTAAACTTGGTCTGACAGTTACCAATGCTTAATCAGTGAGGCAC
CTATCTCAGCGATCTGTCTATTTCGTTCATCCATAGTTGCCTGACTCCCCGTCGTGTAGATAACTACGAT
ACGGGAGGGCTTACCATCTGGCCCCAGTGCTGCAATGATACCGCGAGACCCACGCTCACCGGCTCCAGAT
TTATCAGCAATAAACCAGCCAGCCGGAAGGGCCGAGCGCAGAAGTGGTCCTGCAACTTTATCCGCCTCCA
TCCAGTCTATTAATTGTTGCCGGGAAGCTAGAGTAAGTAGTTCGCCAGTTAATAGTTTGCGCAACGTTGT
TGCCATTGCTACAGGCATCGTGGTGTCACGCTCGTCGTTTGGTATGGCTTCATTCAGCTCCGGTTCCCAA
CGATCAAGGCGAGTTACATGATCCCCCATGTTGTGCAAAAAAGCGGTTAGCTCCTTCGGTCCTCCGATCG
TTGTCAGAAGTAAGTTGGCCGCAGTGTTATCACTCATGGTTATGGCAGCACTGCATAATTCTCTTACTGT
CATGCCATCCGTAAGATGCTTTTCTGTGACTGGTGAGTACTCAACCAAGTCATTCTGAGAATAGTGTATG
CGGCGACCGAGTTGCTCTTGCCCGGCGTCAATACGGGATAATACCGCGCCACATAGCAGAACTTTAAAAG
TGCTCATCATTGGAAAACGTTCTTCGGGGCGAAAACTCTCAAGGATCTTACCGCTGTTGAGATCCAGTTC
GATGTAACCCACTCGTGCACCCAACTGATCTTCAGCATCTTTTACTTTCACCAGCGTTTCTGGGTGAGCA
AAAACAGGAAGGCAAAATGCCGCAAAAAAGGGAATAAGGGCGACACGGAAATGTTGAATACTCATACTCT
TCCTTTTTCAATATTATTGAAGCATTTATCAGGGTTATTGTCTCATGAGCGGATACATATTTGAATGTAT
TTAGAAAAATAAACAAATAGGGGTTCCGCGCACATTTCCCCGAAAAGTGCCACCTGACGTCTAAGAAACC
ATTATTATCATGACATTAACCTATAAAAATAGGCGTATCACGAGGCCCTTTCGTCTCGCGCGTTTCGGTG
ATGACGGTGAAAACCTCTGACACATGCAGCTCCCGGAGACGGTCACAGCTTGTCTGTAAGCGGATGCCGG
GAGCAGACAAGCCCGTCAGGGCGCGTCAGCGGGTGTTGGCGGGTGTCGGGGCTGGCTTAACTATGCGGCA
TCAGAGCAGATTGTACTGAGAGTGCACCATAAAATTGTAAACGTTAATATTTTGTTAAAATTCGCGTTAA
ATTTTTGTTAAATCAGCTCATTTTTTAACCAATAGACCGAAATCGGCAAAATCCCTTATAAATCAAAAGA
ATAGCCCGAGATAGAGT
[37 nt withheld, positions 5688-5724]
AAAGAACGTGGACTCCAACGTCAAAGG
[141 nt withheld, positions 5752-5892]
G
[46 nt withheld, positions 5894-5939]
A
[95 nt withheld, positions 5941-6035]
TATGCGGTGTGAAATACCGCACAGATGCGTAAGGAGAAAATACCGCATCAGGCGCCCCTGCAGGCAGCTG
CGCGCTCGCTCGCTCACTGAGGCCGCCCGGGCAAAGCCCGGGCGTCGGGCGACCTTTGGTCGCCCGGCCT
CAGTGAGCGAGCGAGCGCGCAGAGAGGGAGTGGCCAACTCCATCACTAGGGGTTCCTGCGGCCGCACGCG
AAACAATTCTGCAGGAATTCGGGGCCGCGGAGGCTGGATCGGTCCCGGTGTCTTCTATGGAGGTCAAAAC
AGCGTGGATGGCGTCTCCAGGCGATCTGAC
